>Addgene plasmid #12278 | pWZL Blast H-Ras G12V T35S | addgene partial sequence | sequence record 18775 | 12278 with pBABE5'
TCCCGATCTATGACCGAATACAGCTTGTTGTTGTTGGCGCCGTCGGTGTGGGCAAGAGTGCGCTGACCAT
CCAGCTGATCCAGAACCATTTTGTGGACGAATACGACCCCAGTATAGAGGATTCCTACCGGAAGCAGGTG
GTCATTGATGGGGAGACGTGCCTGTTGGACATCCTGGATACCGCCGGCCAGGAGGAGTACAGCGCCATGC
GGGACCAGTACATGCGCACCGGGGAGGGCTTCCTGTGTGTGTTTGCCATCAACAACACCAAGTCTTTTGA
GGACATCCACCAGTACAGGGAGCAGATCAAACGGGTGAAGGACTCGGATGACGTGCCCATGGTGCTGGTG
GGGAACAAGTGTGACCTGGCTGCACGCACTGTGGAATCTCGGCAGGCTCAGGACCTCGCCCGAAGCTACG
GCATCCCCTACATCGAGACCTCGGCCAAGACCCGGCAGGGAGTGGAGGATGCCTTCTACACGTTGGTGCG
TGAGATCCGGCAGCACAAGCTGCGGAAGCTGAACCCTCCTGATGAGAGTGGCCCCGGCTGCATGAGCTGC
AAGTGTGTGCTCTCCTGACGCAGCACAAGCTCAGGACATGGAGGTGCCGGATGCAGGAAGGAGGTGCAGA
CGGAAGGAGGAGGAAGGAAGGACGGAAGCAAGGAAGGAAGGAAGGGCTGCTGGAG
