[The description below was written by a language model from this plasmid's Addgene catalogue record.]
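Description:
pWZL Blast H-Ras G12V T35S is a retroviral mammalian expression plasmid built on the pWZL Blast backbone (about 5.1 kb without insert). It is maintained in E. coli as a high-copy plasmid under ampicillin selection, and it carries a blasticidin resistance marker for selecting transduced or transfected mammalian cells. No feature table accompanies the record, so the promoter driving the insert, the arrangement linking it to the blasticidin marker, and the specific viral elements are not stated. In retroviral vectors of this general type, the payload lies between long terminal repeats with a packaging signal. The transcript can therefore be packaged into virions in a packaging cell line and stably integrated into target cells.

The insert is human HRAS, cloned into an EcoRI site that is retained on both sides, so the orientation of the insert cannot be taken from the cloning sites alone. It carries two point mutations. G12V is the classic activating mutation that renders Ras constitutively active. T35S is an effector-loop mutation that, according to the record, preserves binding and activation of Raf but abolishes activation of PI3K and Ral-GEF. The result is an oncogenic Ras allele that signals selectively through the Raf arm of the pathway. The insert was partly derived from an earlier plasmid in which such effector-loop mutants were described.

The associated work concerns species- and cell type-specific requirements for cellular transformation. This fits its use for stable expression of the mutant in cultured cells, to dissect which Ras downstream effector pathways are needed for transformation.
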