Addgene plasmid #12278: pWZL Blast H-Ras G12V T35S
Depositing lab: Bob Weinberg. Depositing organization: Whitehead Institute for Biomedical Research. Publication: Species- and cell type-specific requirements for cellular transformation. Rangarajan A, Hong SJ, Gifford A, Weinberg RA. Cancer Cell. 2004 Aug . 6(2):171-83. 10.1016/j.ccr.2004.07.009 PubMed 15324700.
Backbone
  Vector backbone: pWZL Blast
  Backbone size w/o insert (bp): 5100
  Vector type: Mammalian Expression, Retroviral
  Selectable markers: Blasticidin
Growth in bacteria
  Bacterial resistance: Ampicillin, 100 μg/mL
  Growth temperature: 37°C
  Growth strain: DH5alpha
  Copy number: High Copy
Gene/Insert
  Gene/Insert name: H-Ras G12V T35S (alt name: HRas)
  Species: H. sapiens (human)
  Mutation: Contains G12V activating mutation. The T35S mutation allows binding and activation of Raf, but not of PI3K or Ral-GEF.
  Entrez Gene: HRAS (a.k.a. C-BAS/HAS, C-H-RAS, C-HA-RAS1, CTLO, H-RASIDX, HAMSV, HRAS1, RASH1, p21ras)
  Cloning method: Restriction Enzyme; 5′ cloning site EcoRI (not destroyed); 3′ cloning site EcoRI (not destroyed)
  Sequencing primers: 5′ pBABE 5'
Resource information
  A portion of this plasmid was derived from a plasmid made by: See Rodriguez-Viciana, P., et al. (1997) Cell 89, pp. 457
Terms and licenses: Academic/Nonprofit Terms; Industry Terms: Not Available to Industry
How to cite: pWZL Blast H-Ras G12V T35S was a gift from Bob Weinberg (Addgene plasmid # 12278 ; http://n2t.net/addgene:12278 ; RRID:Addgene_12278)
